>Addgene plasmid #86392 | pGL3_ctrl_CP-candidate_luc+ | addgene full sequence | sequence record 173946 | Addgene NGS Result
AGTACCGGAATGCCAAGCTTCCTGCAGGGTTTGGTATGCGTCTTGTGATTCAAAGTTGGCTTATTCAAAG
GATATTAACGAAGGCAGCGGCACGTCTGCTCGGCTCGAACATTCATTCACAACTGATGCTCTCAGCCACC
CCGCGCCCTTTTATACCGCTGCGCTCGATCCCCGGGCGAGCTCGATCGCAGATCTCGAGCCAGACGTCTG
ATGGGAATTCCCATAGCATGCATGGACGCGTAAGAGCTCGGTACCTATCGATAGAGAAATGTTCTGGCAC
CTGCACTTGCACTGGGGACAGCCTATTTTGCTAGTTTGTTTTGTTTCGTTTTGTTTTGATGGAGAGCGTA
TGTTAGTACTATCGATTCACACAAAAAACCAACACACAGATGTAATGAAAATAAAGATATTTTATTGCGG
CCGCTCCAAGTACCTCCCGTACCTTAATATTACTTACTTATCATGGTAGCTTGGGCTGGCGTAATAGCGA
AGAGGCCCGCACCGATCGCCCTTCCCAACAGTTGCGCAGCCTGAATGGCGAATGGCAAATTGTAAGCGTT
AATATTTTGTTAAAATTCGCGTTAAATTTTTGTTAAATCAGCTCATTTTTTAACCAATAGGCCGAAATCG
GCAAAATCCCTTATAAATCAAAAGAATAGACCGAGATAGGGT
[37 nt withheld, positions 673-709]
AAAGAACGTGGACTCCAACGTCAAAGG
[49 nt withheld, positions 737-785]
T
[91 nt withheld, positions 787-877]
G
[124 nt withheld, positions 879-1002]
CAGGTGGCACTTTTCGGGGAAATGTGCGCGGAACCCCTATTTGTTTATTTTTCTAAATACATTCAAATAT
GTATCCGCTCATGAGACAATAACCCTGATAAATGCTTCAATAATATTGAAAAAGGAAGAGTATGAGTATT
CAACATTTCCGTGTCGCCCTTATTCCCTTTTTTGCGGCATTTTGCCTTCCTGTTTTTGCTCACCCAGAAA
CGCTGGTGAAAGTAAAAGATGCTGAAGATCAGTTGGGTGCACGAGTGGGTTACATCGAACTGGATCTCAA
CAGCGGTAAGATCCTTGAGAGTTTTCGCCCCGAAGAACGTTTTCCAATGATGAGCACTTTTAAAGTTCTG
CTATGTGGCGCGGTATTATCCCGTATTGACGCCGGGCAAGAGCAACTCGGTCGCCGCATACACTATTCTC
AGAATGACTTGGTTGAGTACTCACCAGTCACAGAAAAGCATCTTACGGATGGCATGACAGTAAGAGAATT
ATGCAGTGCTGCCATAACCATGAGTGATAACACTGCGGCCAACTTACTTCTGACAACGATCGGAGGACCG
AAGGAGCTAACCGCTTTTTTGCACAACATGGGGGATCATGTAACTCGCCTTGATCGTTGGGAACCGGAGC
TGAATGAAGCCATACCAAACGACGAGCGTGACACCACGATGCCTGTAGCAATGGCAACAACGTTGCGCAA
ACTATTAACTGGCGAACTACTTACTCTAGCTTCCCGGCAACAATTAATAGACTGGATGGAGGCGGATAAA
GTTGCAGGACCACTTCTGCGCTCGGCCCTTCCGGCTGGCTGGTTTATTGCTGATAAATCTGGAGCCGGTG
AGCGTGGGTCTCGCGGTATCATTGCAGCACTGGGGCCAGATGGTAAGCCCTCCCGTATCGTAGTTATCTA
CACGACGGGGAGTCAGGCAACTATGGATGAACGAAATAGACAGATCGCTGAGATAGGTGCCTCACTGATT
AAGCATTGGTAACTGTCAGACCAAGTTTACTCATATATACTTTAGATTGATTTAAAACTTCATTTTTAAT
TTAAAAGGATCTAGGTGAAGATCCTTTTTGATAATCTCATGACCAAAATCCCTTAACGTGAGTTTTCGTT
CCACTGAGCGTCAGACCCCGTAGAAAAGATCAAAGGATCTTCTTGAGATCCTTTTTTTCTGCGCGTAATC
TGCTGCTTGCAAACAAAAAAACCACCGCTACCAGCGGTGGTTTGTTTGCCGGATCAAGAGCTACCAACTC
TTTTTCCGAAGGTAACTGGCTTCAGCAGAGCGCAGATACCAAATACTGTTCTTCTAGTGTAGCCGTAGTT
AGGCCACCACTTCAAGAACTCTGTAGCACCGCCTACATACCTCGCTCTGCTAATCCTGTTACCAGTGGCT
GCTGCCAGTGGCGATAAGTCGTGTCTTACCGGGTTGGACTCAAGACGATAGTTACCGGATAAGGCGCAGC
GGTCGGGCTGAACGGGGGGTTCGTGCACACAGCCCAGCTTGGAGCGAACGACCTACACCGAACTGAGATA
CCTACAGCGTGAGCTATGAGAAAGCGCCACGCTTCCCGAAGGGAGAAAGGCGGACAGGTATCCGGTAAGC
GGCAGGGTCGGAACAGGAGAGCGCACGAGGGAGCTTCCAGGGGGAAACGCCTGGTATCTTTATAGTCCTG
TCGGGTTTCGCCACCTCTGACTTGAGCGTCGATTTTTGTGATGCTCGTCAGGGGGGCGGAGCCTATGGAA
AAACGCCAGCAACGCGGCCTTTTTACGGTTCCTGGCCTTTTGCTGGCCTTTTGCTCACATGTTCTTTCCT
GCGTTATCCCCTGATTCTGTGGATAACCGTATTACCGCCTTTGAGTGAGCTGATACCGCTCGCCGCAGCC
GAACGACCGAGCGCAGCGAGTCAGTGAGCGAGGAAGCGGAAGAGCGCTGCCGGCACCTGTCCTACGAGTT
GCATGATAAAGAAGACAGTCATAAGTGCGGCGACGATAGTCATGCCCCGCGCCCACCGGAAGGAGCTGAC
TGGGTTGAAGGCTCTCAAGGGCATCGGTCGACGGATCCTTATCGATTTTACCACATTTGTAGAGGTTTTA
CTTGCTTTAAAAAACCTCCCACACCTCCCCCTGAACCTGAAACATAAAATGAATGCAATTGTTGTTGTTA
ACTTGTTTATTGCAGCTTATAATGGTTACAAATAAAGCAATAGCATCACAAATTTCACAAATAAAGCATT
TTTTTCACTGCATTCTAGTTGTGGTTTGTCCAAACTCATCAATGTATCTTATCATGTCTGCTCGAAGCGG
CCGGCCGCCCCGACTCTAGAATTACACGGCGATCTTTCCGCCCTTCTTGGCCTTTATGAGGATCTCTCTG
ATTTTTCTTGCGTCGAGTTTTCCGGTAAGACCTTTCGGTACTTCGTCCACAAACACAACTCCTCCGCGCA
ACTTTTTCGCGGTTGTTACTTGACTGGCGACGTAATCCACGATCTCTTTTTCCGTCATCGTCTTTCCGTG
CTCCAAAACAACAACGGCGGCGGGAAGTTCACCGGCGTCATCGTCGGGAAGACCTGCGACACCTGCGTCG
AAGATGTTGGGGTGTTGGAGCAAGATGGATTCCAATTCAGCGGGAGCCACCTGATAGCCTTTGTACTTAA
TCAGAGACTTCAGGCGGTCAACGATGAAGAAGTGTTCGTCTTCGTCCCAGTAAGCTATGTCTCCAGAATG
TAGCCATCCATCCTTGTCAATCAAGGCGTTGGTCGCTTCCGGATTGTTTACATAACCGGACATAATCATA
GGACCTCTCACACACAGTTCGCCTCTTTGATTAACGCCCAGCGTTTTCCCGGTATCCAGATCCACAACCT
TCGCTTCAAAAAATGGAACAACTTTACCGACCGCGCCCGGTTTATCATCCCCCTCGGGTGTAATCAGAAT
AGCTGATGTAGTCTCAGTGAGCCCATATCCTTGCCTGATACCTGGCAGATGGAACCTCTTGGCAACCGCT
TCCCCGACTTCCTTAGAGAGGGGAGCGCCACCAGAAGCAATTTCGTGTAAATTAGATAAATCGTATTTGT
CAATCAGAGTGCTTTTGGCGAAGAAGGAGAATAGGGTTGGCACCAGCAGCGCACTTTGAATCTTGTAATC
CTGAAGGCTCCTCAGAAACAGCTCTTCTTCAAATCTATACATTAAGACGACTCGAAATCCACATATCAAA
TATCCGAGTGTAGTAAACATTCCAAAACCGTGATGGAATGGAACAACACTTAAAATCGCAGTATCCGGAA
TGATTTGATTGCCAAAAATAGGATCTCTGGCATGCGAGAATCTCACGCAGGCAGTTCTATGAGGCAGAGC
GACACCTTTAGGCAGACCAGTAGATCCAGAGGAGTTCATGATCAGTGCAATTGTCTTGTCCCTATCGAAG
GACTCTGGCACAAAATCGTATTCATTAAAACCGGGAGGTAGATGAGATGTGACGAACGTGTACATCGACT
GAAATCCCTGGTAATCCGTTTTAGAATCCATGATAATAATTTTTTGGATGATTGGGAGCTTTTTTTGCAC
GTTCAAAATTTTTTGCAACCCCTTTTTGGAAACGAACACCACGGTAGGCTGCGAAATGCCCATACTGTTG
AGCAATTCACGTTCATTATAAATGTCGTTCGCGGGCGCAACTGCAACTCCGATAAATAACGCGCCCAACA
CCGGCATAAAGAATTGAAGAGAGTTTTCACTGCATACGACGATTCTGTGATTTGTATTCAGCCCATATCG
TTTCATAGCTTCTGCCAACCGAACGGACATTTCGAAGTACTCAGCGTAAGTGATGTCCACCTCGATATGT
GCATCTGTAAAAGCAATTGTTCCAGGAACCAGGGCGTATCTCTTCATAGCCTTATGCAGTTGCTCTCCAG
CGGTTCCATCTTCCAGCGGATAGAATGGCGCCGGGCCTTTCTTTATGTTTTTGGCGTCTTCCATGGTGGC
TTTACCAAC
Features (pLannotate 1.2.2; 11 found; start..end, strand, type, name):
    263..354     -  misc_feature   pause site: RNA polymerase II transcriptional pause signal from the human α2 globin gene
    368..416     -  polyA_signal   poly(A) signal: synthetic polyadenylation signal
    475..542     +  CDS            lacZα (fragment): LacZα fragment of β-galactosidase; lacZ fragment
    574..1002    -  rep_origin     f1 ori (sequence partly withheld): f1 bacteriophage origin of replication; arrow indicates direction of (+) strand synthesis
   1029..1133    +  promoter       AmpR promoter: bla
   1134..1994    +  CDS            AmpR: β-lactamase; bla; confers resistance to ampicillin, carbenicillin, and related antibiotics
   2165..2753    +  rep_origin     ori: high-copy-number ColE1/pMB1/pBR322/pUC origin of replication
   2933..3065    -  CDS            TcR (fragment): tetracycline efflux protein; tet; confers resistance to tetracycline
   3081..3149    +  CDS            large T antigen (fragment): large T antigen from SV40 (simian virus 40)
   3172..3293    +  polyA_signal   SV40 poly(A) signal: SV40 polyadenylation signal
   3334..4986    -  CDS            luciferase: firefly luciferase; luc+; enhanced luc+ version of the luciferase gene
