[The description below was written by a language model from this plasmid's Addgene catalogue record and pLannotate feature annotations shown in this document.]
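Description:
pGL3_ctrl_CP-candidate_luc+ is an empty-backbone firefly luciferase reporter plasmid built on the Promega pGL3 vector, designed for testing candidate core promoter sequences. It is propagated in E. coli as a high-copy plasmid through a ColE1/pUC-type origin and selected with ampicillin via the β-lactamase gene driven by its own bla promoter. An f1 phage origin is also present, which in principle allows production of single-stranded DNA.

The payload is the enhanced luc+ firefly luciferase coding sequence followed by an SV40 polyadenylation signal. No promoter is annotated upstream of luciferase, and the record lists no insert: candidate sequences are meant to be cloned at the core promoter position directly ahead of the reporter. Because the vector carries no enhancer, the luciferase signal reflects the basal, sequence-intrinsic activity of each candidate, making this the "control" configuration for judging how a candidate behaves on its own; the associated study concerned enhancer responsiveness of such sequences. A synthetic poly(A) signal and an RNA polymerase II transcriptional pause site from the human α2 globin gene lie in the same orientation as luciferase. In pGL3 vectors these elements sit upstream of the reporter cassette to terminate spurious read-through transcription from the backbone and lower background.

The annotation also reports short fragments of lacZα, a tetracycline resistance gene and SV40 large T antigen. These are partial matches to backbone remnants rather than functional genes, with the T antigen fragment adjacent to the SV40 polyadenylation region. The sequenced record is about 5.0 kb, slightly larger than the listed backbone size; the record does not state the cloning sites used for inserting candidates.
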