Addgene plasmid #86392: pGL3_ctrl_CP-candidate_luc+
Purpose: (Empty Backbone) Luciferase validation vector, where candidates are inserted at the position of the core promoter. The candidates basal activity (no enhancer in vector) is reflected by luciferase activity
Depositing lab: Alexander Stark. Depositing organization: Research Institute of Molecular Pathology (IMP). Publication: Genome-wide assessment of sequence-intrinsic enhancer responsiveness at single-base-pair resolution. Arnold CD, Zabidi MA, Pagani M, Rath M, Schernhuber K, Kazmar T, Stark A. Nat Biotechnol. 2016 Dec 26. doi: 10.1038/nbt.3739. PubMed 28024147.
Backbone
  Vector backbone: pGL3
  Backbone manufacturer: Promega
  Backbone size (bp): 4846
  Vector type: Luciferase
Growth in bacteria
  Bacterial resistance: Ampicillin, 100 μg/mL
  Growth temperature: 37°C
  Growth strain: DH5alpha
  Copy number: High Copy
Gene/Insert
  Gene/Insert name: None
Terms and licenses: Academic/Nonprofit Terms; Industry Terms: Not Available to Industry
How to cite: pGL3_ctrl_CP-candidate_luc+ was a gift from Alexander Stark (Addgene plasmid # 86392 ; http://n2t.net/addgene:86392 ; RRID:Addgene_86392)
